>Addgene plasmid #177978 | pCW57.1 tTA UQCRC2 | addgene full sequence | sequence record 349867 | Addgene NGS Result
GAACGTATGTCGAGTTTACTCCCTATCAGTGATAGAGAACGATGTCGAGTTTACTCCCTATCAGTGATAG
AGAACGTATGTCGAGTTTACTCCCTATCAGTGATAGAGAACGTATGTCGAGTTTACTCCCTATCAGTGAT
AGAGAACGTATGTCGAGTTTATCCCTATCAGTGATAGAGAACGTATGTCGAGTTTACTCCCTATCAGTGA
TAGAGAACGTATGTCGAGGTAGGCGTGTACGGTGGGAGGCCTATATAAGCAGAGCTCGTTTAGTGAACCG
TCAGATCGCCTGGAGAATTGGCTAGCATCATCCTCTAGACTTTAATTAAGGATCCGCGCCACCATGGGAA
TGAAGCTACTAACCAGAGCCGGCTCTTTCTCGAGATTTTATTCCCTCAAAGTTGCCCCCAAAGTTAAAGC
CACAGCTGCGCCTGCAGGAGCACCGCCACAACCTCAGGACCTTGAGTTTACCAAGTTACCAAATGGCTTG
GTGATTGCTTCTTTGGAAAACTATTCTCCTGTATCAAGAATTGGTTTGTTCATCAAGGCTGGAAGCAGAT
ACGAAGACTTCAGCAATTTAGGAACCACCCATTTGCTGCGTCTTACATCCAGTCTGACGACAAAAGGAGC
TTCATCTTTCAAGATAACCCGTGGAATTGAAGCAGTTGGTGGCAAATTAAGTGTGACCGCAACAAGGGAA
AACATGGCTTATACTGTGGAATGCCTGCGGGGTGATGTTGATATTCTAATGGAGTTCCTGCTCAATGTCA
CCACAGCACCAGAATTTCGTCGTTGGGAAGTAGCTGACCTTCAGCCTCAGCTAAAGATTGACAAAGCTGT
GGCCTTTCAGAATCCGCAGACTCATGTCATTGAAAATTTGCATGCAGCAGCTTACCGGAATGCCTTGGCT
AATCCCTTGTATTGTCCTGACTATAGGATTGGAAAAGTGACATCAGAGGAGTTACATTACTTCGTTCAGA
ACCATTTCACAAGTGCAAGAATGGCTTTGATTGGACTTGGTGTGAGTCATCCTGTTCTAAAGCAAGTTGC
TGAACAGTTTCTCAACATGAGGGGTGGGCTTGGTTTATCTGGGGCCAAAGCAAATTATCGAGGAGGTGAA
ATCCGAGAACAGAATGGAGACAGTCTTGTCCATGCTGCTTTTGTAGCAGAAAGTGCTGTCGCGGGAAGTG
CAGAGGCAAATGCATTTAGTGTTCTTCAGCATGTCCTCGGTGCTGGGCCACATGTCAAGAGGGGCAGCAA
CACCACCAGCCATCTGCACCAGGCTGTTGCCAAGGCAACTCAGCAGCCATTTGATGTTTCTGCATTTAAT
GCCAGTTACTCAGATTCTGGACTCTTTGGGATTTATACTATCTCCCAGGCCACAGCTGCTGGAGATGTTA
TCAAGGCTGCCTATAATCAAGTAAAAACAATAGCTCAAGGAAACCTTTCCAACACAGATGTCCAAGCTGC
CAAGAACAAGCTGAAAGCTGGATACCTAATGTCAGTGGAGTCTTCTGAGTGTTTCCTGGAAGAAGTCGGG
TCCCAGGCTCTAGTTGCTGGTTCTTACATGCCACCATCCACAGTCCTTCAGCAGATTGATTCAGTGGCTA
ATGCTGATATCATAAATGCGGCAAAGAAGTTTGTTTCTGGCCAGAAGTCAATGGCAGCAAGTGGAAATTT
GGGACATACACCTTTTGTTGATGAGTTGTAAGGGTCGAGGGGAGAATTCGGATCCGGGGTTGGGGTTGCG
CCTTTTCCAAGGCAGCCCTGGGTTTGCGCAGGGACGCGGCTGCTCTGGGCGTGGTTCCGGGAAACGCAGC
GGCGCCGACCCTGGGTCTCGCACATTCTTCACGTCCGTTCGCAGCGTCACCCGGATCTTCGCCGCTACCC
TTGTGGGCCCCCCGGCGACGCTTCCTGCTCCGCCCCTAAGTCGGGAAGGTTCCTTGCGGTTCGCGGCGTG
CCGGACGTGACAAACGGAAGCCGCACGTCTCACTAGTACCCTCGCAGACGGACAGCGCCAGGGAGCAATG
GCAGCGCGCCGACCGCGATGGGCTGTGGCCAATAGCGGCTGCTCAGCAGGGCGCGCCGAGAGCAGCGGCC
GGGAAGGGGCGGTGCGGGAGGCGGGGTGTGGGGCGGTAGTGTGGGCCCTGTTCCTGCCCGCGCGGTGTTC
CGCATTCTGCAAGCCTCCGGAGCGCACGTCGGCAGTCGGCTCCCTCGTTGACCGAATCACCGACCTCTCT
CCCCAGCAATTCACCATGGTTCCTTTGTCTCAAGAAGAATCCACCCTCATTGAAAGAGCAACGGCTACAA
TCAACAGCATCCCCATCTCTGAAGACTACAGCGTCGCCAGCGCAGCTCTCTCTAGCGACGGCCGCATCTT
CACTGGTGTCAATGTATATCATTTTACTGGGGGACCTTGTGCAGAACTCGTGGTGCTGGGCACTGCTGCT
GCTGCGGCAGCTGGCAACCTGACTTGTATCGTCGCGATCGGAAATGAGAACAGGGGCATCTTGAGCCCCT
GCGGACGGTGCCGACAGGTGCTTCTCGATCTGCATCCTGGGATCAAAGCCATAGTGAAGGACAGTGATGG
ACAGCCGACGGCAGTTGGGATTCGTGAATTGCTGCCCTCTGGTTATGTGTGGGAGGGCCCCGGTGCCGAA
GGTAGAGGTTCTCTCCTCACTTGTGGTGATGTTGAAGAAAACCCTGGTCCAATGTCTAGACTGGACAAGA
GCAAAGTCATAAACTCTGCTCTGGAATTACTCAATGAAGTCGGTATCGAAGGCCTGACGACAAGGAAACT
CGCTCAAAAGCTGGGAGTTGAGCAGCCTACCCTGTACTGGCACGTGAAGAACAAGCGGGCCCTGCTCGAT
GCCCTGGCAATCGAGATGCTGGACAGGCATCATACCCACTTCTGCCCCCTGGAAGGCGAGTCATGGCAAG
ACTTTCTGCGGAACAACGCCAAGTCATTCCGCTGTGCTCTCCTCTCACATCGCGACGGGGCTAAAGTGCA
TCTCGGCACCCGCCCAACAGAGAAACAGTACGAAACCCTGGAAAATCAGCTCGCGTTCCTGTGTCAGCAA
GGCTTCTCCCTGGAGAACGCACTGTACGCTCTGTCCGCCGTGGGCCACTTTACACTGGGCTGCGTATTGG
AGGATCAGGAGCATCAAGTAGCAAAAGAGGAAAGAGAGACACCTACCACCGATTCTATGCCCCCACTTCT
GAGACAAGCAATTGAGCTGTTCGACCATCAGGGAGCCGAACCTGCCTTCCTTTTCGGCCTGGAACTAATC
ATATGTGGCCTGGAGAAACAGCTAAAGTGCGAAAGCGGCGGGCCGGCCGACGCCCTTGACGATTTTGACT
TAGACATGCTCCCAGCCGATGCCCTTGACGACTTTGACCTTGATATGCTGCCTGCTGACGCTCTTGACGA
TTTTGACCTTGACATGCTCCCCGGGTAACTAAGTAAGGATCGATCCAAGATATCGTATTCTTAACTATGT
TGCTCCTTTTACGCTATGTGGATACGCTGCTTTAATGCCTTTGTATCATGCTATTGCTTCCCGTATGGCT
TTCATTTTCTCCTCCTTGTATAAATCCTGGTTGCTGTCTCTTTATGAGGAGTTGTGGCCCGTTGTCAGGC
AACGTGGCGTGGTGTGCACTGTGTTTGCTGACGCAACCCCCACTGGTTGGGGCATTGCCACCACCTGTCA
GCTCCTTTCCGGGACTTTCGCTTTCCCCCTCCCTATTGCCACGGCGGAACTCATCGCCGCCTGCCTTGCC
CGCTGCTGGACAGGGGCTCGGCTGTTGGGCACTGACAATTCCGTGGTGTTGTCGGGGAAGCTGACGTCCT
TTCCATGGCTGCTCGCCTGTGTTGCCACCTGGATTCTGCGCGGGACGTCCTTCTGCTACGTCCCTTCGGC
CCTCAATCCAGCGGACCTTCCTTCCCGCGGCCTGCTGCCGGCTCTGCGGCCTCTTCCGCGTCTTCGCCTT
CGCCCTCAGACGAGTCGGATCTCCCTTTGGGCCGCCTCCCCGCCTGTTTCGCCTCGGCGTCCGGACTAGA
GGTACCTTTAAGACCAATGACTTACAAGGCAGCTGTAGATCTTAGCCACTTTTTAAAAGAAAAGGGGGGA
CTGGAAGGGCTAATTCACTCCCAACGAAGACAAGATCTGCTTTTTGCTTGTACTGGGTCTCTCTGGTTAG
ACCAGATCTGAGCCTGGGAGCTCTCTGGCTAACTAGGGAACCCACTGCTTAAGCCTCAATAAAGCTTGCC
TTGAGTGCTTCAAGTAGTGTGTGCCCGTCTGTTGTGTGACTCTGGTAACTAGAGATCCCTCAGACCCTTT
TAGTCAGTGTGGAAAATCTCTAGCAGTAGTAGTTCATGTCATCTTATTATTCAGTATTTATAACTTGCAA
AGAAATGAATATCAGAGAGTGAGAGGAACTTGTTTATTGCAGCTTATAATGGTTACAAATAAAGCAATAG
CATCACAAATTTCACAAATAAAGCATTTTTTTCACTGCATTCTAGTTGTGGTTTGTCCAAACTCATCAAT
GTATCTTATCATGTCTGGCTCTAGCTATCCCGCCCCTAACTCCGCCCATCCCGCCCCTAACTCCGCCCAG
TTCCGCCCATTCTCCGCCCCATGGCTGACTAATTTTTTTTATTTATGCAGAGGCCGAGGCCGCCTCGGCC
TCTGAGCTATTCCAGAAGTAGTGAGGAGGCTTTTTTGGAGGCCTTTCAAATATGTATCCGCTCATGAGAC
AATAACCCTGATAAATGCTTCAATAATATTGAAAAAGGAAGAGTATGAGTATTCAACATTTCCGTGTCGC
CCTTATTCCCTTTTTTGCGGCATTTTGCCTTCCTGTTTTTGCTCACCCAGAAACGCTGGTGAAAGTAAAA
GATGCTGAAGATCAGTTGGGTGCACGAGTGGGTTACATCGAACTGGATCTCAACAGCGGTAAGATCCTTG
AGAGTTTTCGCCCCGAAGAACGTTTTCCAATGATGAGCACTTTTAAAGTTCTGCTATGTGGCGCGGTATT
ATCCCGTATTGACGCCGGGCAAGAGCAACTCGGTCGCCGCATACACTATTCTCAGAATGACTTGGTTGAG
TACTCACCAGTCACAGAAAAGCATCTTACGGATGGCATGACAGTAAGAGAATTATGCAGTGCTGCCATAA
CCATGAGTGATAACACTGCGGCCAACTTACTTCTGACAACGATCGGAGGACCGAAGGAGCTAACCGCTTT
TTTGCACAACATGGGGGATCATGTAACTCGCCTTGATCGTTGGGAACCGGAGCTGAATGAAGCCATACCA
AACGACGAGCGTGACACCACGATGCCTGTAGCAATGGCAACAACGTTGCGCAAACTATTAACTGGCGAAC
TACTTACTCTAGCTTCCCGGCAACAATTAATAGACTGGATGGAGGCGGATAAAGTTGCAGGACCACTTCT
GCGCTCGGCCCTTCCGGCTGGCTGGTTTATTGCTGATAAATCTGGAGCCGGTGAGCGTGGGTCTCGCGGT
ATCATTGCAGCACTGGGGCCAGATGGTAAGCCCTCCCGTATCGTAGTTATCTACACGACGGGGAGTCAGG
CAACTATGGATGAACGAAATAGACAGATCGCTGAGATAGGTGCCTCACTGATTAAGCATTGGTAACTGTC
AGACCAAGTTTACTCATATATACTTTAGATTGATTTAAAACTTCATTTTTAATTTAAAAGGATCTAGGTG
AAGATCCTTTTTGATAATCTCATGACCAAAATCCCTTAACGTGAGTTTTCGTTCCACTGAGCGTCAGACC
CCGTAGAAAAGATCAAAGGATCTTCTTGAGATCCTTTTTTTCTGCGCGTAATCTGCTGCTTGCAAACAAA
AAAACCACCGCTACCAGCGGTGGTTTGTTTGCCGGATCAAGAGCTACCAACTCTTTTTCCGAAGGTAACT
GGCTTCAGCAGAGCGCAGATACCAAATACTGTTCTTCTAGTGTAGCCGTAGTTAGGCCACCACTTCAAGA
ACTCTGTAGCACCGCCTACATACCTCGCTCTGCTAATCCTGTTACCAGTGGCTGCTGCCAGTGGCGATAA
GTCGTGTCTTACCGGGTTGGACTCAAGACGATAGTTACCGGATAAGGCGCAGCGGTCGGGCTGAACGGGG
GGTTCGTGCACACAGCCCAGCTTGGAGCGAACGACCTACACCGAACTGAGATACCTACAGCGTGAGCTAT
GAGAAAGCGCCACGCTTCCCGAAGGGAGAAAGGCGGACAGGTATCCGGTAAGCGGCAGGGTCGGAACAGG
AGAGCGCACGAGGGAGCTTCCAGGGGGAAACGCCTGGTATCTTTATAGTCCTGTCGGGTTTCGCCACCTC
TGACTTGAGCGTCGATTTTTGTGATGCTCGTCAGGGGGGCGGAGCCTATGGAAAAACGCCAGCAACGCGG
CCTTTTTACGGTTCCTGGCCTTTTGCTGGCCTTTTGCTCACATGTTCTTTCCTGCGTTATCCCCTGATTC
TGTGGATAACCGTATTACCGCCTTTGAGTGAGCTGATACCGCTCGCCGCAGCCGAACGACCGAGCGCAGC
GAGTCAGTGAGCGAGGAAGCGGAAGAGCGCCCAATACGCAAACCGCCTCTCCCCGCGCGTTGGCCGATTC
ATTAATGCAGCTGGCACGACAGGTTTCCCGACTGGAAAGCGGGCAGTGAGCGCAACGCAATTAATGTGAG
TTAGCTCACTCATTAGGCACCCCAGGCTTTACACTTTATGCTTCCGGCTCGTATGTTGTGTGGAATTGTG
AGCGGATAACAATTTCACACAGGAAACAGCTATGACCATGATTACGCCAAGCGCGCAATTAACCCTCACT
AAAGGGAACAAAAGCTGGAGCTGCAAGCTTAATGTAGTCTTATGCAATACTCTTGTAGTCTTGCAACATG
GTAACGATGAGTTAGCAACATGCCTTACAAGGAGAGAAAAAGCACCGTGCATGCCGATTGGTGGAAGTAA
GGTGGTACGATCGTGCCTTATTAGGAAGGCAACAGACGGGTCTGACATGGATTGGACGAACCACTGAATT
GCCGCATTGCAGAGATATTGTATTTAAGTGCCTAGCTCGATACATAAACGGGTCTCTCTGGTTAGACCAG
ATCTGAGCCTGGGAGCTCTCTGGCTAACTAGGGAACCCACTGCTTAAGCCTCAATAAAGCTTGCCTTGAG
TGCTTCAAGTAGTGTGTGCCCGTCTGTTGTGTGACTCTGGTAACTAGAGATCCCTCAGACCCTTTTAGTC
AGTGTGGAAAATCTCTAGCAGTGGCGCCCGAACAGGGACTTGAAAGCGAAAGGGAAACCAGAGGAGCTCT
CTCGACGCAGGACTCGGCTTGCTGAAGCGCGCACGGCAAGAGGCGAGGGGCGGCGACTGGTGAGTACGCC
AAAAATTTTGACTAGCGGAGGCTAGAAGGAGAGAGATGGGTGCGAGAGCGTCAGTATTAAGCGGGGGAGA
ATTAGATCGCGATGGGAAAAAATTCGGTTAAGGCCAGGGGGAAAGAAAAAATATAAATTAAAACATATAG
TATGGGCAAGCAGGGAGCTAGAACGATTCGCAGTTAATCCTGGCCTGTTAGAAACATCAGAAGGCTGTAG
ACAAATACTGGGACAGCTACAACCATCCCTTCAGACAGGATCAGAAGAACTTAGATCATTATATAATACA
GTAGCAACCCTCTATTGTGTGCATCAAAGGATAGAGATAAAAGACACCAAGGAAGCTTTAGACAAGATAG
AGGAAGAGCAAAACAAAAGTAAGACCACCGCACAGCAAGCGGCCGCTGATCTTCAGACCTGGAGGAGGAG
ATATGAGGGACAATTGGAGAAGTGAATTATATAAATATAAAGTAGTAAAAATTGAACCATTAGGAGTAGC
ACCCACCAAGGCAAAGAGAAGAGTGGTGCAGAGAGAAAAAAGAGCAGTGGGAATAGGAGCTTTGTTCCTT
GGGTTCTTGGGAGCAGCAGGAAGCACTATGGGCGCAGCGTCAATGACGCTGACGGTACAGGCCAGACAAT
TATTGTCTGGTATAGTGCAGCAGCAGAACAATTTGCTGAGGGCTATTGAGGCGCAACAGCATCTGTTGCA
ACTCACAGTCTGGGGCATCAAGCAGCTCCAGGCAAGAATCCTGGCTGTGGAAAGATACCTAAAGGATCAA
CAGCTCCTGGGGATTTGGGGTTGCTCTGGAAAACTCATTTGCACCACTGCTGTGCCTTGGAATGCTAGTT
GGAGTAATAAATCTCTGGAACAGATTTGGAATCACACGACCTGGATGGAGTGGGACAGAGAAATTAACAA
TTACACAAGCTTAATACACTCCTTAATTGAAGAATCGCAAAACCAGCAAGAAAAGAATGAACAAGAATTA
TTGGAATTAGATAAATGGGCAAGTTTGTGGAATTGGTTTAACATAACAAATTGGCTGTGGTATATAAAAT
TATTCATAATGATAGTAGGAGGCTTGGTAGGTTTAAGAATAGTTTTTGCTGTACTTTCTATAGTGAATAG
AGTTAGGCAGGGATATTCACCATTATCGTTTCAGACCCACCTCCCAACCCCGAGGGGACAATTCTCGACC
TCGAGACAAATGGCAGTATTCATCCACAATTTTAAAAGAAAAGGGGGGATTGGGGGGTACAGTGCAGGGG
AAAGAATAGTAGACATAATAGCAACAGACATACAAACTAAAGAATTACAAAAACAAATTACAAAAATTCA
AAATTTTCGGGTTTATTACAGGGACAGCAGAGATCCACTTTGGCCGCGAATCGATATGTCGAGTTTACTC
CCTATCAGTGATAGA
Features (pLannotate 1.2.2; 26 found; start..end, strand, type, name):
    350..1708    +  CDS            UQCRC2: QCR2_HUMAN - Experimental evidence at protein level: Swiss-Prot protein existence level 1. Component of the ubiquinol-cytochrome c oxidoreductase, a multisubunit transmembrane complex that is part of the mitochondrial electron transport chain which drives oxidative phosphorylation. The respiratory chain contains 3 multisubunit complexes succinate dehydrogenase (complex II, CII), ubiquinol-cytochrome c oxidoreductase (cytochrome b-c1 complex, complex III, CIII) and cytochrome c oxidase (complex IV, CIV), that cooperate to transfer electrons derived from NADH and succinate to molecular oxygen, c
   1736..2246    +  promoter       hPGK promoter: human phosphoglycerate kinase 1 promoter
   2262..2648    +  CDS            BSD: blasticidin S deaminase; Aspergillus terreus BSD; confers resistance to blasticidin
   2712..3409    +  CDS            rtTA3 (fragment): reverse tetracycline transactivator 3 activates expression from Tet-responsive promoters in the presence of doxycycline
   3339..3449    +  CDS            VP48: 3 tandem repeats of the minimal activation domain of herpes simplex virus VP16 (Cheng et al., 2013)
   3485..4033    +  misc_feature   WPRE (fragment): woodchuck hepatitis virus posttranscriptional regulatory element
   4059..4130    +  CDS            nef (fragment): NEF_HV1Z2 - Experimental evidence at protein level: Swiss-Prot protein existence level 1. Extracellular Nef protein targets CD4(+) T-lymphocytes for apoptosis by interacting with CXCR4 surface receptors. From Human immunodeficiency virus type 1 group M subtype D (isolate Z2/CDC-Z34) (HIV-1).
   4132..4365    +  LTR            3' LTR (ΔU3): self-inactivating 3' long terminal repeat (LTR) from HIV-1
   4437..4558    +  polyA_signal   SV40 poly(A) signal: SV40 polyadenylation signal
   4598..4733    +  rep_origin     SV40 ori: SV40 origin of replication
   4741..4804    +  promoter       AmpR promoter: bla
   4805..5665    +  CDS            AmpR: β-lactamase; bla; confers resistance to ampicillin, carbenicillin, and related antibiotics
   5836..6424    +  rep_origin     ori: high-copy-number ColE1/pMB1/pBR322/pUC origin of replication
   6607..6699    +  CDS            lacI (fragment): lac repressor; lacI; The lac repressor binds to the lac operator to inhibit transcription in E. coli. This inhibition can be relieved by adding lactose or isopropyl-β-D-thiogalactopyranoside (IPTG).
   6712..6733    +  protein_bind   CAP binding site: CAP binding activates transcription in the presence of cAMP. E. coli catabolite activator protein
   6748..6778    +  promoter       lac promoter: promoter for the E. coli lac operon
   6786..6802    +  protein_bind   lac operator: The lac repressor binds to the lac operator to inhibit transcription in E. coli. This inhibition can be relieved by adding lactose or isopropyl-β-D-thiogalactopyranoside (IPTG). lac repressor encoded by lacI
   6847..6865    +  promoter       T3 promoter: promoter for bacteriophage T3 RNA polymerase
   6893..7119    +  promoter       RSV promoter: Rous sarcoma virus enhancer/promoter
   7120..7300    +  LTR            5' LTR (truncated): truncated 5' long terminal repeat (LTR) from HIV-1
   7347..7472    +  misc_feature   HIV-1 Ψ: packaging signal of human immunodeficiency virus type 1
   7456..7819    +  CDS            HIV-1 gag (fragment): gag protein from human immunodeficiency virus 1; gag
   7965..8198    +  misc_feature   RRE: The Rev response element (RRE) of HIV-1 allows for Rev-dependent mRNA export from the nucleus to the cytoplasm.
   8575..8599    +  CDS            Rev (fragment): human immunodeficiency virus 1 (HIV-1) Rev protein; rev; enhances nuclear export of unspliced and incompletely spliced viral mRNAs
   8640..8757    +  misc_feature   cPPT/CTS: central polypurine tract and central termination sequence of HIV-1
   8811..290     +  promoter       tight TRE promoter (across the origin): Tet-responsive promoter PTight, consisting of seven tet operator sequences followed by the minimal CMV promoter
