[The description below was written by a language model from this plasmid's Addgene catalogue record and pLannotate feature annotations shown in this document.]
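Description:
pCW57.1 tTA UQCRC2 is a third-generation-style, self-inactivating HIV-1 lentiviral vector for all-in-one, doxycycline-repressible (Tet-Off) expression of human UQCRC2 in mammalian cells. It is built on the pCW57.1 N-term GFP tTA backbone, although the feature table shows no GFP element in the 8,835 nt sequenced plasmid. In bacteria it is maintained through a high-copy ColE1/pUC origin and ampicillin resistance. The viral framework comprises an RSV promoter driving a truncated 5' LTR, the Ψ packaging signal with a gag fragment, the RRE for Rev-dependent export, the cPPT/CTS, a WPRE fragment and a ΔU3 3' LTR, followed by an SV40 poly(A) signal and SV40 origin.

The payload is the roughly 1.36 kb UQCRC2 coding sequence, which encodes a core subunit of mitochondrial complex III (ubiquinol-cytochrome c oxidoreductase). It sits directly downstream of the tight TRE promoter, made of seven tet operators and a minimal CMV promoter. The cDNA carries silent point mutations at an sgRNA target site, making it resistant to Cas9 cutting and suited to re-expression in UQCRC2 knockout cells. A second cassette uses the human PGK promoter to express blasticidin S deaminase for selection of transduced cells, followed by a Tet transactivator with VP16-derived activation repeats. How the two coding regions are linked is not annotated. The annotation software labels the transactivator as an rtTA3 fragment, but the plasmid name and stated purpose indicate tTA, which activates the TRE in the absence of doxycycline and is switched off when the drug is added. The construct therefore allows stable complementation with UQCRC2 that can be shut off by doxycycline, useful for studying loss of complex III function in the electron transport chain.
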