Addgene plasmid #177978: pCW57.1 tTA UQCRC2
Purpose: All-in-one dox-repressible expression of cDNA
Depositing lab: David Sabatini & Jessica Spinelli. Depositing organization: Whitehead Institute for Biomedical Research. Publication: Fumarate is a terminal electron acceptor in the mammalian electron transport chain. Spinelli JB, Rosen PC, Sprenger HG, Puszynska AM, Mann JL, Roessler JM, Cangelosi AL, Henne A, Condon KJ, Zhang T, Kunchok T, Lewis CA, Chandel NS, Sabatini DM. Science. 2021 Dec 3;374(6572):1227-1237. doi: 10.1126/science.abi7495. Epub 2021 Dec 2. PubMed 34855504.
Backbone
  Vector backbone: pCW57.1 N-term GFP tTA
  Vector type: Mammalian Expression, Lentiviral
  Selectable markers: Blasticidin
Growth in bacteria
  Bacterial resistance: Ampicillin, 100 μg/mL
  Growth temperature: 30°C
  Growth strain: NEB Stable
  Copy number: High Copy
Gene/Insert
  Gene/Insert name: UQCRC2
  Species: H. sapiens (human)
  Insert size (bp): 1362
  Mutation: Silent point mutations to UQCRC2 sgRNA target
  Entrez Gene: UQCRC2 (a.k.a. MC3DN5, QCR2, UQCR2)
  Cloning method: Restriction Enzyme; 5′ cloning site Unknown (unknown if destroyed)
Terms and licenses: Academic/Nonprofit Terms; Industry Terms: Not Available to Industry
How to cite: pCW57.1 tTA UQCRC2 was a gift from David Sabatini & Jessica Spinelli (Addgene plasmid # 177978 ; http://n2t.net/addgene:177978 ; RRID:Addgene_177978)
