>Addgene plasmid #177978 | pCW57.1 tTA UQCRC2 | depositor partial sequence | sequence record 345362 | UQCRC2 insert
ATGAAGCTACTAACCAGAGCCGGCTCTTTCTCGAGATTTTATTCCCTCAAAGTTGCCCCCAAAGTTAAAG
CCACAGCTGCGCCTGCAGGAGCACCGCCACAACCTCAGGACCTTGAGTTTACCAAGTTACCAAATGGCTT
GGTGATTGCTTCTTTGGAAAACTATTCTCCTGTATCAAGAATTGGTTTGTTCATCAAGGCTGGAAGCAGA
TACGAAGACTTCAGCAATTTAGGAACCACCCATTTGCTGCGTCTTACATCCAGTCTGACGACAAAAGGAG
CTTCATCTTTCAAGATAACCCGTGGAATTGAAGCAGTTGGTGGCAAATTAAGTGTGACCGCAACAAGGGA
AAACATGGCTTATACTGTGGAATGCCTGCGGGGTGATGTTGATATTCTAATGGAGTTCCTGCTCAATGTC
ACCACAGCACCAGAATTTCGTCGTTGGGAAGTAGCTGACCTTCAGCCTCAGCTAAAGATTGACAAAGCTG
TGGCCTTTCAGAATCCGCAGACTCATGTCATTGAAAATTTGCATGCAGCAGCTTACCGGAATGCCTTGGC
TAATCCCTTGTATTGTCCTGACTATAGGATTGGAAAAGTGACATCAGAGGAGTTACATTACTTCGTTCAG
AACCATTTCACAAGTGCAAGAATGGCTTTGATTGGACTTGGTGTGAGTCATCCTGTTCTAAAGCAAGTTG
CTGAACAGTTTCTCAACATGAGGGGTGGGCTTGGTTTATCTGGGGCCAAAGCAAATTATCGAGGAGGTGA
AATCCGAGAACAGAATGGAGACAGTCTTGTCCATGCTGCTTTTGTAGCAGAAAGTGCTGTCGCGGGAAGT
GCAGAGGCAAATGCATTTAGTGTTCTTCAGCATGTCCTCGGTGCTGGGCCACATGTCAAGAGGGGCAGCA
ACACCACCAGCCATCTGCACCAGGCTGTTGCCAAGGCAACTCAGCAGCCATTTGATGTTTCTGCATTTAA
TGCCAGTTACTCAGATTCTGGACTCTTTGGGATTTATACTATCTCCCAGGCCACAGCTGCTGGAGATGTT
ATCAAGGCTGCCTATAATCAAGTAAAAACAATAGCTCAAGGAAACCTTTCCAACACAGATGTCCAAGCTG
CCAAGAACAAGCTGAAAGCTGGATACCTAATGTCAGTGGAGTCTTCTGAGTGTTTCCTGGAAGAAGTCGG
GTCCCAGGCTCTAGTTGCTGGTTCTTACATGCCACCATCCACAGTCCTTCAGCAGATTGATTCAGTGGCT
AATGCTGATATCATAAATGCGGCAAAGAAGTTTGTTTCTGGCCAGAAGTCAATGGCAGCAAGTGGAAATT
TGGGACATACACCTTTTGTTGATGAGTTGTAA
